Addgene plasmid #60166: pNB789
Purpose: Firefly luciferase (Promega) yeast codon-optimized yellow fluorescent protein (yEVenus) fusion with PEST degron driven by RNR1 promoter.
Depositing lab: Nicolas Buchler. Depositing organization: Duke University. Publication: Measuring fast gene dynamics in single cells with time-lapse luminescence microscopy. Mazo-Vargas A, Park H, Aydin M, Buchler NE. Mol Biol Cell. 2014 Sep 17. pii: mbc.E14-07-1187. 10.1091/mbc.E14-07-1187 PubMed 25232010.
Backbone
  Vector backbone: p406
  Backbone size w/o insert (bp): 5820
  Total vector size (bp): 8739
  Vector type: Yeast Expression
  Selectable markers: URA3
Growth in bacteria
  Bacterial resistance: Ampicillin, 100 μg/mL
  Growth temperature: 37°C
  Growth strain: DH5alpha
  Copy number: High Copy
Gene/Insert
  Gene/Insert name: FLuc-yEVenus-PEST (alt names: Firefly luciferase and yeast codon-optimized yellow fluorescent protein fusion with PEST degron.; p406-RNR1pr-FLuc-yEVenus-PEST)
  Species: Photinus pyralis
  Insert size (bp): 2919
  Mutation: FLuc has A4V & S504G (no functional effect)
  Promoter: RNR1pr
  Tag / fusion protein: PEST degron (C terminal on insert)
  Cloning method: Restriction Enzyme; 5′ cloning site PacI (not destroyed); 3′ cloning site AscI (not destroyed)
  Sequencing primers: 5′ cactttatgcttccggctcctatgtt; 3′ CTGCCGGTAGAGGTGTGGTCAATAAG
Terms and licenses: Academic/Nonprofit Terms; Industry Terms: Not Available to Industry
How to cite: pNB789 was a gift from Nicolas Buchler (Addgene plasmid # 60166 ; http://n2t.net/addgene:60166 ; RRID:Addgene_60166)
