[The description below was written by a language model from this plasmid's Addgene catalogue record and pLannotate feature annotations shown in this document.]
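Description:
pNB789 is a yeast expression plasmid built on the p406 backbone, a pBluescript-derived shuttle vector of 8,739 bp. In E. coli it replicates from a high-copy ColE1/pUC-type origin and is selected with ampicillin through the β-lactamase gene. An f1 phage origin and remnants of the lac promoter/lacZα region, flanked by T3 and T7 promoters, are also present. For yeast, the plasmid carries the URA3 auxotrophic marker with its own promoter, which allows selection on medium lacking uracil and counterselection with 5-FOA. The feature table shows no yeast replication origin (2μ or CEN/ARS), which is consistent with an integrating design, although the record does not say so explicitly.

The payload is a roughly 2.9 kb triple fusion cloned between PacI and AscI sites. It consists of firefly luciferase (Photinus pyralis, annotated as the luc+ version), followed by the yeast codon-optimized yellow fluorescent protein yEVenus, which the annotation software labels as a yeGFP fragment. A C-terminal PEST degron follows, which the feature table identifies as a fragment of the yeast G1 cyclin CLN2. The luciferase carries A4V and S504G substitutions, reported to have no functional effect. Expression is driven by the RNR1 promoter, which is not annotated but presumably lies in the unannotated stretch upstream of the luciferase coding sequence, and transcription ends at the ADH1 terminator. Short TEF promoter and CYC1 terminator fragments downstream appear to be cloning remnants.

The PEST degron shortens the reporter's lifetime, so the signal follows promoter activity more closely. Because one protein provides both luminescence and fluorescence, the two readouts can be compared directly. The associated work used such reporters to measure fast gene expression dynamics in single yeast cells by time-lapse luminescence microscopy.
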