Features (pLannotate 1.2.2; 23 found; start..end, strand, type, name):
     96..200     +  promoter       AmpR promoter: bla
    201..1061    +  CDS            AmpR: β-lactamase; bla; confers resistance to ampicillin, carbenicillin, and related antibiotics
   1232..1820    +  rep_origin     ori: high-copy-number ColE1/pMB1/pBR322/pUC origin of replication
   2003..2095    +  CDS            lacI (fragment): lac repressor; lacI; The lac repressor binds to the lac operator to inhibit transcription in E. coli. This inhibition can be relieved by adding lactose or isopropyl-β-D-thiogalactopyranoside (IPTG).
   2108..2129    +  protein_bind   CAP binding site: CAP binding activates transcription in the presence of cAMP. E. coli catabolite activator protein
   2144..2174    +  promoter       lac promoter: promoter for the E. coli lac operon
   2182..2198    +  protein_bind   lac operator: The lac repressor binds to the lac operator to inhibit transcription in E. coli. This inhibition can be relieved by adding lactose or isopropyl-β-D-thiogalactopyranoside (IPTG). lac repressor encoded by lacI
   2243..2261    +  promoter       T3 promoter: promoter for bacteriophage T3 RNA polymerase
   2274..2296    +  misc_feature   MCS (fragment): pBluescript multiple cloning site
   3254..4903    +  CDS            luciferase: firefly luciferase; luc+; enhanced luc+ version of the luciferase gene
   4916..5621    +  CDS            yeGFP (fragment): yeast-enhanced green fluorescent protein codons optimized for translation in S. cerevisiae and C. albicans
   5630..6163    +  CDS            CLN2 (fragment): CG12_YEAST - Experimental evidence at protein level: Swiss-Prot protein existence level 1. Essential for the control of the cell cycle at the G1/S (start) transition. Interacts with the CDC28 protein kinase to form MPF. From Saccharomyces cerevisiae (strain ATCC 204508 / S288c) (Baker's yeast).
   6187..6374    +  terminator     ADH1 terminator: S. cerevisiae ADH1; transcription terminator for the S. cerevisiae alcohol dehydrogenase 1 (ADH1) gene
   6449..6656    +  promoter       TEF promoter (fragment): Ashbya gossypii TEF promoter
   6647..6726    +  terminator     CYC1 terminator (fragment): S. cerevisiae CYC1; transcription terminator for CYC1
   6745..6763    -  promoter       T7 promoter: promoter for bacteriophage T7 RNA polymerase
   6771..6926    +  CDS            lacZα (fragment): LacZα fragment of β-galactosidase; lacZ fragment
   6934..7389    +  rep_origin     f1 ori (sequence partly withheld): f1 bacteriophage origin of replication; arrow indicates direction of (+) strand synthesis
   7390..7441    -  misc_feature   bom (fragment): basis of mobility region from pBR322
   7520..8323    -  CDS            URA3: orotidine-5'-phosphate decarboxylase, required for uracil biosynthesis; S. cerevisiae URA3; yeast auxotrophic marker, counterselectable with 5-fluoroorotic acid (5-FOA)
   8324..8539    -  promoter       URA3 promoter: S. cerevisiae URA3
   8554..8603    -  misc_feature   bom (fragment): basis of mobility region from pBR322
   8705..1       -  CDS            rop (fragment) (across the origin): Rop protein, which maintains plasmids at low copy number; rop
>Addgene plasmid #60166 | pNB789 | depositor full sequence | sequence record 96375 | pNB789 sequence 8739 bps
GACGAAAGGGCCTCGTGATACGCCTATTTTTATAGGTTAATGTCATGATAATAATGGTTTCTTAGACGTC
AGGTGGCACTTTTCGGGGAAATGTGCGCGGAACCCCTATTTGTTTATTTTTCTAAATACATTCAAATATG
TATCCGCTCATGAGACAATAACCCTGATAAATGCTTCAATAATATTGAAAAAGGAAGAGTATGAGTATTC
AACATTTCCGTGTCGCCCTTATTCCCTTTTTTGCGGCATTTTGCCTTCCTGTTTTTGCTCACCCAGAAAC
GCTGGTGAAAGTAAAAGATGCTGAAGATCAGTTGGGTGCACGAGTGGGTTACATCGAACTGGATCTCAAC
AGCGGTAAGATCCTTGAGAGTTTTCGCCCCGAAGAACGTTTTCCAATGATGAGCACTTTTAAAGTTCTGC
TATGTGGCGCGGTATTATCCCGTATTGACGCCGGGCAAGAGCAACTCGGTCGCCGCATACACTATTCTCA
GAATGACTTGGTTGAGTACTCACCAGTCACAGAAAAGCATCTTACGGATGGCATGACAGTAAGAGAATTA
TGCAGTGCTGCCATAACCATGAGTGATAACACTGCGGCCAACTTACTTCTGACAACGATCGGAGGACCGA
AGGAGCTAACCGCTTTTTTGCACAACATGGGGGATCATGTAACTCGCCTTGATCGTTGGGAACCGGAGCT
GAATGAAGCCATACCAAACGACGAGCGTGACACCACGATGCCTGTAGCAATGGCAACAACGTTGCGCAAA
CTATTAACTGGCGAACTACTTACTCTAGCTTCCCGGCAACAATTAATAGACTGGATGGAGGCGGATAAAG
TTGCAGGACCACTTCTGCGCTCGGCCCTTCCGGCTGGCTGGTTTATTGCTGATAAATCTGGAGCCGGTGA
GCGTGGGTCTCGCGGTATCATTGCAGCACTGGGGCCAGATGGTAAGCCCTCCCGTATCGTAGTTATCTAC
ACGACGGGGAGTCAGGCAACTATGGATGAACGAAATAGACAGATCGCTGAGATAGGTGCCTCACTGATTA
AGCATTGGTAACTGTCAGACCAAGTTTACTCATATATACTTTAGATTGATTTAAAACTTCATTTTTAATT
TAAAAGGATCTAGGTGAAGATCCTTTTTGATAATCTCATGACCAAAATCCCTTAACGTGAGTTTTCGTTC
CACTGAGCGTCAGACCCCGTAGAAAAGATCAAAGGATCTTCTTGAGATCCTTTTTTTCTGCGCGTAATCT
GCTGCTTGCAAACAAAAAAACCACCGCTACCAGCGGTGGTTTGTTTGCCGGATCAAGAGCTACCAACTCT
TTTTCCGAAGGTAACTGGCTTCAGCAGAGCGCAGATACCAAATACTGTCCTTCTAGTGTAGCCGTAGTTA
GGCCACCACTTCAAGAACTCTGTAGCACCGCCTACATACCTCGCTCTGCTAATCCTGTTACCAGTGGCTG
CTGCCAGTGGCGATAAGTCGTGTCTTACCGGGTTGGACTCAAGACGATAGTTACCGGATAAGGCGCAGCG
GTCGGGCTGAACGGGGGGTTCGTGCACACAGCCCAGCTTGGAGCGAACGACCTACACCGAACTGAGATAC
CTACAGCGTGAGCTATGAGAAAGCGCCACGCTTCCCGAAGGGAGAAAGGCGGACAGGTATCCGGTAAGCG
GCAGGGTCGGAACAGGAGAGCGCACGAGGGAGCTTCCAGGGGGAAACGCCTGGTATCTTTATAGTCCTGT
CGGGTTTCGCCACCTCTGACTTGAGCGTCGATTTTTGTGATGCTCGTCAGGGGGGCGGAGCCTATGGAAA
AACGCCAGCAACGCGGCCTTTTTACGGTTCCTGGCCTTTTGCTGGCCTTTTGCTCACATGTTCTTTCCTG
CGTTATCCCCTGATTCTGTGGATAACCGTATTACCGCCTTTGAGTGAGCTGATACCGCTCGCCGCAGCCG
AACGACCGAGCGCAGCGAGTCAGTGAGCGAGGAAGCGGAAGAGCGCCCAATACGCAAACCGCCTCTCCCC
GCGCGTTGGCCGATTCATTAATGCAGCTGGCACGACAGGTTTCCCGACTGGAAAGCGGGCAGTGAGCGCA
ACGCAATTAATGTGAGTTAGCTCACTCATTAGGCACCCCAGGCTTTACACTTTATGCTTCCGGCTCGTAT
GTTGTGTGGAATTGTGAGCGGATAACAATTTCACACAGGAAACAGCTATGACCATGATTACGCCAAGCGC
GCAATTAACCCTCACTAAAGGGAACAAAAGCTGGAGCTCCACCGCGGTGGCGGCCGTCACTGTGTATAGT
AGATCTGCAGCTCAGTCACATGAGACATTAACGTATATAAATATATAAATATATATATATCCATTAAATA
ACGAAGTAGGACATGGTCTAAAAATAGTGCTTCTCATGTATTGATTTTGAGTAGCCATAAGAATAATTAT
TGATTTCAAGATCTTTGATCTCCTTACATCCAAAATTATAATACCACTTTATGGTATCACGACATCACCA
CAACAGAGAAGGATTGCCGCATTTGGATATCGTAAACAAAGGCGTTACCATAGAAATGTACTGATTGGCA
GAATTACTCTTCAGGAGAATCTTTCATACAAAGGAATTCCATTGGGGAAAATCTCGTTACCAAGTCAATG
CTGAACTTTCTATGGCCTTTGTTTACTATCGTTAATTATTTTACGACCACTTCTGGGTAGAAATATTTCG
TAGCCCTGGAACGAGCTTGTTTACGCGTTTTATCCCATTATATGGCACCCAAATCAAATTTAAAAAGAAA
AAACGCGTAAACAGTGTCGGGTAAGTTCATCCTCTGTTACTTTAATTGCTTCTTTTTTTGAAATTCTAAG
TAAACGCGTCATTTTGATCCTCAGGACACAGAAATCCTTGCAGAATCTTATTGGGTGTTGAATAGAGGAC
GCGTAAAAACGATATGGAAATTTTTTTCATATAGTGTAGAAAGAATAGGTTGGCGTAGGTAGTTTCGTGT
TTGATAGAAACCTCCAACAAAGTCTGCAGCTCACGTTTTAGAATAACAAGTTTAGAGTTTATCTTGTTGC
CTTTGTTAAGTCAGTACCATTGAATAAAAATTATATAAAGGAGCTAATATTTCATTGTTGGAAAATTACT
CTACCATAATTGAAGCATATCTCATCCTTTTCATCCTTTTCAACGCAAGAGAGACACCAACGAACAACAC
TTTATTTGTTGATATATTAACATCTTAATTAACATGGAAGACGTCAAAAACATAAAGAAAGGCCCGGCGC
CATTCTATCCGCTGGAAGATGGAACCGCTGGAGAGCAACTGCATAAGGCTATGAAGAGATACGCCCTGGT
TCCTGGAACAATTGCTTTTACAGATGCACATATCGAGGTGGACATCACTTACGCTGAGTACTTCGAAATG
TCCGTTCGGTTGGCAGAAGCTATGAAACGATATGGGCTGAATACAAATCACAGAATCGTCGTATGCAGTG
AAAACTCTCTTCAATTCTTTATGCCGGTGTTGGGCGCGTTATTTATCGGAGTTGCAGTTGCGCCCGCGAA
CGACATTTATAATGAACGTGAATTGCTCAACAGTATGGGCATTTCGCAGCCTACCGTGGTGTTCGTTTCC
AAAAAGGGGTTGCAAAAAATTTTGAACGTGCAAAAAAAGCTCCCAATCATCCAAAAAATTATTATCATGG
ATTCTAAAACGGATTACCAGGGATTTCAGTCGATGTACACGTTCGTCACATCTCATCTACCTCCCGGTTT
TAATGAATACGATTTTGTGCCAGAGTCCTTCGATAGGGACAAGACAATTGCACTGATCATGAACTCCTCT
GGATCTACTGGTCTGCCTAAAGGTGTCGCTCTGCCTCATAGAACTGCCTGCGTGAGATTCTCGCATGCCA
GAGATCCTATTTTTGGCAATCAAATCATTCCGGATACTGCGATTTTAAGTGTTGTTCCATTCCATCACGG
TTTTGGAATGTTTACTACACTCGGATATTTGATATGTGGATTTCGAGTCGTCTTAATGTATAGATTTGAA
GAAGAGCTGTTTCTGAGGAGCCTTCAGGATTACAAGATTCAAAGTGCGCTGCTGGTGCCAACCCTATTCT
CCTTCTTCGCCAAAAGCACTCTGATTGACAAATACGATTTATCTAATTTACACGAAATTGCTTCTGGTGG
CGCTCCCCTCTCTAAGGAAGTCGGGGAAGCGGTTGCCAAGAGGTTCCATCTGCCAGGTATCAGGCAAGGA
TATGGGCTCACTGAGACTACATCAGCTATTCTGATTACACCCGAGGGGGATGATAAACCGGGCGCGGTCG
GTAAAGTTGTTCCATTTTTTGAAGCGAAGGTTGTGGATCTGGATACCGGGAAAACGCTGGGCGTTAATCA
AAGAGGCGAACTGTGTGTGAGAGGTCCTATGATTATGTCCGGTTATGTAAACAATCCGGAAGCGACCAAC
GCCTTGATTGACAAGGATGGATGGCTACATTCTGGAGACATAGCTTACTGGGACGAAGACGAACACTTCT
TCATCGTTGACCGCCTGAAGTCTCTGATTAAGTACAAAGGCTATCAGGTGGCTCCCGCTGAATTGGAATC
CATCTTGCTCCAACACCCCAACATCTTCGACGCAGGTGTCGCAGGTCTTCCCGACGATGACGCCGGTGAA
CTTCCCGCCGCCGTTGTTGTTTTGGAGCACGGAAAGACGATGACGGAAAAAGAGATCGTGGATTACGTCG
CCAGTCAAGTAACAACCGCGAAAAAGTTGCGCGGAGGAGTTGTGTTTGTGGACGAAGTACCGAAAGGTCT
TACCGGAAAACTCGACGCAAGAAAAATCAGAGAGATCCTCATAAAGGCCAAGAAGGGCGGAAAGATCGCC
GTGGGTGGGGGATCAATGTCTAAAGGTGAAGAATTATTCACTGGTGTTGTCCCAATTTTGGTTGAATTAG
ATGGTGATGTTAATGGTCACAAATTTTCTGTCTCCGGTGAAGGTGAAGGTGATGCTACTTACGGTAAATT
GACCTTAAAATTGATTTGTACTACTGGTAAATTGCCAGTTCCATGGCCAACCTTAGTCACTACTTTAGGT
TATGGTTTGCAATGTTTTGCTAGATACCCAGATCATATGAAACAACATGACTTTTTCAAGTCTGCCATGC
CAGAAGGTTATGTTCAAGAAAGAACTATTTTTTTCAAAGATGACGGTAACTACAAGACCAGAGCTGAAGT
CAAGTTTGAAGGTGATACCTTAGTTAATAGAATCGAATTAAAAGGTATTGATTTTAAAGAAGATGGTAAC
ATTTTAGGTCACAAATTGGAATACAACTATAACTCTCACAATGTTTACATCACTGCTGACAAACAAAAGA
ATGGTATCAAAGCTAACTTCAAAATTAGACACAACATTGAAGATGGTGGTGTTCAATTAGCTGACCATTA
TCAACAAAATACTCCAATTGGTGATGGTCCAGTCTTGTTACCAGACAACCATTACTTATCCTATCAATCT
GCCTTATCCAAAGATCCAAACGAAAAGAGAGACCACATGGTCTTGTTAGAATTTGTTACTGCTGCTGGTA
TTACCCATGGTATTGATGAATCTCGAGAAGCATCCAACTTGAACATTTCGAGAAAGCTTACCATATCAAC
CCCATCATGCTCTTTCGAAAATTCAAATAGCACATCCATTCCTTCGCCCGCTTCCTCATCTCAAAGCCAC
ACTCCAATGAGAAACATGAGCTCACTCTCTGATAACAGCGTTTTCAGCCGGAATATGGAACAATCATCAC
CAATCACTCCAAGTATGTACCAATTTGGTCAGCAGCAGTCAAACAGTATATGTGGTAGCACCGTTAGTGT
GAATAGTCTGGTGAATACAAATAACAAACAAAGGATCTACGAACAAATCACGGGTCCTAACAGCAATAAC
GCAACCAATGATTATATTGATTTGCTAAACCTAAATGAGTCTAACAAGGAAAACCAAAATCCCGCAACGG
CGCATTACCTCAATGGGGGCCCACCCAAGACAAGCTTCATTAACCATGGAATGTTCCCCTCGCCAACTGG
GACCATAAATAGCGGTAAATCTAGCAGTGCCTCATCTTTAATTTCTTTTGGTATGGGCAATACCCAAGTA
ATATAGGGCGCGCCACTTCTAAATAAGCGAATTTCTTATGATTTATGATTTTTATTATTAAATAAGTTAT
AAAAAAAATAAGTGTATACAAATTTTAAAGTGACTCTTAGGTTTTAAAACGAAAATTCTTATTCTTGAGT
AACTCTTTCCTGTAGGTCAGGTTGCTTTCTCAGGTATAGTATGAGGTCGCTCTTATTGACCACACCTCTA
CCGGCAGATCCGCTAGGGATAACAGGGTAATATAGATCTGTTTAGCTTGCCTCGTCCCCGCCGGGTCACC
CGGCCAGCGACATGGAGGCCCAGAATACCCTCCTTGACAGTCTTGACGTGCGCAGCTCAGGGGCATGATG
TGACTGTCGCCCGTACATTTAGCCCATACATCCCCATGTATAATCATTTGCATCCATACATTTTGATGGC
CGCACGGCGCGAAGCAAAAATTACGGCTCCTCGCTGCAGACCTGCGAGCAGGGAAACGCTCCCCTCACAG
ACGCGTGTACGCATGTAACATTATACTGAAAACCTTGCTTGAGAAGGTTTTGGGACGCTCGAAGGCTTTA
ATTTGCGGCCGGTACCCAATTCGCCCTATAGTGAGTCGTATTACGCGCGCTCACTGGCCGTCGTTTTACA
ACGTCGTGACTGGGAAAACCCTGGCGTTACCCAACTTAATCGCCTTGCAGCACATCCCCCTTTCGCCAGC
TGGCGTAATAGCGAAGAGGCCCGCACCGATCGCCCTTCCCAACAGTTGCGCAGCCTGAATGGCGAATGGC
GCG
[124 nt withheld, positions 6934-7057]
C
[91 nt withheld, positions 7059-7149]
A
[49 nt withheld, positions 7151-7199]
CCTTTGACGTTGGAGTCCACGTTCTTT
[37 nt withheld, positions 7227-7263]
ACCCTATCTCGGTCTATTCTTTTGATTTATAAGGGATTTTGCCGATTTCGGCCTATTGGTTAAAAAATGA
GCTGATTTAACAAAAATTTAACGCGAATTTTAACAAAATATTAACGTTTACAATTTCCTGATGCGGTATT
TTCTCCTTACGCATCTGTGCGGTATTTCACACCGCATAGGGTAATAACTGATATAATTAAATTGAAGCTC
TAATTTGTGAGTTTAGTATACATGCATTTACTTATAATACAGTTTTTTAGTTTTGCTGGCCGCATCTTCT
CAAATATGCTTCCCAGCCTGCTTTTCTGTAACGTTCACCCTCTACCTTAGCATCCCTTCCCTTTGCAAAT
AGTCCTCTTCCAACAATAATAATGTCAGATCCTGTAGAGACCACATCATCCACGGTTCTATACTGTTGAC
CCAATGCGTCTCCCTTGTCATCTAAACCCACACCGGGTGTCATAATCAACCAATCGTAACCTTCATCTCT
TCCACCCATGTCTCTTTGAGCAATAAAGCCGATAACAAAATCTTTGTCGCTCTTCGCAATGTCAACAGTA
CCCTTAGTATATTCTCCAGTAGATAGGGAGCCCTTGCATGACAATTCTGCTAACATCAAAAGGCCTCTAG
GTTCCTTTGTTACTTCTTCTGCCGCCTGCTTCAAACCGCTAACAATACCTGGGCCCACCACACCGTGTGC
ATTCGTAATGTCTGCCCATTCTGCTATTCTGTATACACCCGCAGAGTACTGCAATTTGACTGTATTACCA
ATGTCAGCAAATTTTCTGTCTTCGAAGAGTAAAAAATTGTACTTGGCGGATAATGCCTTTAGCGGCTTAA
CTGTGCCCTCCATGGAAAAATCAGTCAAGATATCCACATGTGTTTTTAGTAAACAAATTTTGGGACCTAA
TGCTTCAACTAACTCCAGTAATTCCTTGGTGGTACGAACATCCAATGAAGCACACAAGTTTGTTTGCTTT
TCGTGCATGATATTAAATAGCTTGGCAGCAACAGGACTAGGATGAGTAGCAGCACGTTCCTTATATGTAG
CTTTCGACATGATTTATCTTCGTTTCCTGCAGGTTTTTGTTCTGTGCAGTTGGGTTAAGAATACTGGGCA
ATTTCATGTTTCTTCAACACTACATATGCGTATATATACCAATCTAAGTCTGTGCTCCTTCCTTCGTTCT
TCCTTCTGTTCGGAGATTACCGAATCAAAAAAATTTCAAAGAAACCGAAATCAAAAAAAAGAATAAAAAA
AAAATGATGAATTGAATTGAAAAGCTGTGGTATGGTGCACTCTCAGTACAATCTGCTCTGATGCCGCATA
GTTAAGCCAGCCCCGACACCCGCCAACACCCGCTGACGCGCCCTGACGGGCTTGTCTGCTCCCGGCATCC
GCTTACAGACAAGCTGTGACCGTCTCCGGGAGCTGCATGTGTCAGAGGTTTTCACCGTCATCACCGAAAC
GCGCGA
