>Addgene plasmid #60166 | pNB789 | addgene partial sequence | sequence record 98227 | M13pUC-Rev 5'-AGCGGATAACAATTTCACACAGG-3'
TGACCATGATTACGCCAAGCGCGCAATTAACCCTCACTAAAGGGAACAAAAGCTGGAGCTCCACCGCGGT
GGCGGCCGTCACTGTGTATAGTAGATCTGCAGCTCAGTCACATGAGACATTAACGTATATAAATATATAA
ATATATATATATCCATTAAATAACGAAGTAGGACATGGTCTAAAAATAGTGCTTCTCATGTATTGATTTT
GAGTAGCCATAAGAATAATTATTGATTTCAAGATCTTTGATCTCCTTACATCCAAAATTATAATACCACT
TTATGGTATCACGACATCACCACAACAGAGAAGGATTGCCGCATTTGGATATCGTAAACAAAGGCGTTAC
CATAGAAATGTACTGATTGGCAGAATTACTCTTCAGGAGAATCTTTCATACAAAGGAATTCCATTGGGGA
AAATCTCGTTACCAAGTCAATGCTGAACTTTCTATGGCCTTTGTTTACTATCGTTAATTATTTTACGACC
ACTTCTGGGTAGAAATATTTCGTAGCCCTGGAACGAGCTTGTTTACGCGTTTTATCCCATTATATGGCAC
CCAAATCAAATTTAAAAAGAAAAAACGCGTAAACAGTGTCGGGTAAGTTCATCCTCTGTTACTTTAATTG
CTTCTTTTTTTGAAATTCTAAGTAAACGCGTCATTTTGATCCTCAGGACACAGAAATCCTTGCAGAATCT
TATTGGGTGTTGAATAGAGGACGCGTAAAAACGATATGGAAATTTTTTTCATATAGTGTAGAAAGAATAG
GTTGGCGTAGGTAGTTTCGTGTTTGATAGAAACC
