>Addgene plasmid #60166 | pNB789 | addgene partial sequence | sequence record 98239 | pHybLex_rev 5'-GAGTCACTTTAAAATTTGTATACAC-3'
AACTTATTTAATAATAAAAATCATAAATCATAAGAAATTCGCTTATTTAGAAGTGGCGCGCCCTATATTA
CTTGGGTATTGCCCATACCAAAAGAAATTAAAGATGAGGCACTGCTAGATTTACCGCTATTTATGGTCCC
AGTTGGCGAGGGGAACATTCCATGGTTAATGAAGCTTGTCTTGGGTGGGCCCCCATTGAGGTAATGCGCC
GTTGCGGGATTTTGGTTTTCCTTGTTAGACTCATTTAGGTTTAGCAAATCAATATAATCATTGGTTGCGT
TATTGCTGTTAGGACCCGTGATTTGTTCGTAGATCCTTTGTTTGTTATTTGTATTCACCAGACTATTCAC
ACTAACGGTGCTACCACATATACTGTTTGACTGCTGCTGACCAAATTGGTACATACTTGGAGTGATTGGT
GATGATTGTTCCATATTCCGGCTGAAAACGCTGTTATCAGAGAGTGAGCTCATGTTTCTCATTGGAGTGT
GGCTTTGAGATGAGGAAGCGGGCGAAGGAATGGATGTGCTATTTGAATTTTCGAAAGAGCATGATGGGGT
TGATATGGTAAGCTTTCTCGAAATGTTCAAGTTGGATGCTTCTCGAGATTCATCAATACCATGGGTAATA
CCAGCAGCAGTAACAAATTCTAACAAGACCATGTGGTCTCTCTTTTCGTTTGGATCTTTGGATAAGGCAG
ATTGATAGGATAAGTAATGGTTGTCTGGTAACAAGACTGGACCATCACCAATTGGAGTATTTTGTTGATA
ATGGTCAGCTAATTGAACACCACCATCTTCAATGTTGTGTCTAATTTTGAAGTTAGCTTTGATACCATTC
TTTTGTTTGTCA
