>Addgene plasmid #60166 | pNB789 | addgene partial sequence | sequence record 98567 | yGFP-R 5'-GCATCACCTTCACCTTCACC-3'
TGTGACCATTAACATCACCATCTAATTCAACCAAAATTGGGACAACACCAGTGAATAATTCTTCACCTTT
AGACATTGATCCCCCACCCACGGCGATCTTTCCGCCCTTCTTGGCCTTTATGAGGATCTCTCTGATTTTT
CTTGCGTCGAGTTTTCCGGTAAGACCTTTCGGTACTTCGTCCACAAACACAACTCCTCCGCGCAACTTTT
TCGCGGTTGTTACTTGACCGGCGACGTAATCCACGATCTCTTTTTCCGTCATCGTCTTTCCGTGCTCCAA
AACAACAACGGCGGCGGGAAGTTCACCGGCGTCATCGTCGGGAAGACCTGCGACACCTGCGTCGAAGATG
TTGGGGTGTTGGAGCAAGATGGATTCCAATTCAGCGGGAGCCACCTGATAGCCTTTGTACTTAATCAGAG
ACTTCAGGCGGTCAACGATGAAGAAGTGTTCGTCTTCGTCCCAGTAAGCTATGTCTCCAGAATGTAGCCA
TCCATCCTTGTCAATCAAGGCGTTGGTCGCTTCCGGATTGTTTACATAACCGGACATAATCATAGGACCT
CTCACACACAGTTCGCCTCTTTGATTAACGCCCAGCGTTTTCCCGGTATCCAGATCCACAACCTTCGCTT
CAAAAAATGGAACAACTTTACCGACCGCGCCCGGTTTATCATCCCCCTCGGGTGTAATCAGAATAGCTGA
TGTAGTCTCAGTGAGCCCATATCCTTGCCTGATACCTGGCAGATGGAACCTCTTGGCAACCGCTTCCCCG
ACTTCCTTAGAGAGGGGAGCGCCACCAGAAGCAATTTCGTGTAAATTAGATAAATCGTATTTGTCAATCA
GAGTGCTTTTGGCGAAGAAGGAGAATAGGGTTGGCACCAGCAGCGCACTTTGAATCTTGTAATCCTGAAG
GCTCCTCAGAAACAGCTCTTCTTCAAATCTATACATTAAGACGACTCGAAATCCACATATCAAATATCCG
AGTGTAGTAAACATTCCAAA
