>Addgene plasmid #60166 | pNB789 | addgene partial sequence | sequence record 98568 | Ppyralis-luc-R 5'-CAGCCCATATCGTTTCATAGCTTCT-3'
GGACATTTCGAAGTACTCAGCGTAAGTGATGTCCACCTCGATATGTGCATCTGTAAAAGCAATTGTTCCA
GGAACCAGGGCGTATCTCTTCATAGCCTTATGCAGTTGCTCTCCAGCGGTTCCATCTTCCAGCGGATAGA
ATGGCGCCGGGCCTTTCTTTATGTTTTTGACGTCTTCCATGTTAATTAAGATGTTAATATATCAACAAAT
AAAGTGTTGTTCGTTGGTGTCTCTCTTGCGTTGAAAAGGATGAAAAGGATGAGATATGCTTCAATTATGG
TAGAGTAATTTTCCAACAATGAAATATTAGCTCCTTTATATAATTTTTATTCAATGGTACTGACTTAACA
AAGGCAACAAGATAAACTCTAAACTTGTTATTCTAAAACGTGAGCTGCAGACTTTGTTGGAGGTTTCTAT
CAAACACGAAACTACCTACGCCAACCTATTCTTTCTACACTATATGAAAAAAATTTCCATATCGTTTTTA
CGCGTCCTCTATTCAACACCCAATAAGATTCTGCAAGGATTTCTGTGTCCTGAGGATCAAAATGACGCGT
TTACTTAGAATTTCAAAAAAAGAAGCAATTAAAGTAACAGAGGATGAACTTACCCGACACTGTTTACGCG
TTTTTTCTTTTTAAATTTGATTTGGGTGCCATATAATGGGATAAAACGCGTAAACAAGCTCGTTCCAGGG
CTACGAAATATTTCTACCCAGAAGTGGTCGTAAAATAATTAACGATAGTAAACAAAGGCCATAGAAAGTT
CAGCATTGACTTGGTAACGAGATTTTCCCCAATGGAATTCCTTTGTATGAAAGATTCTCCTGAAGAGTAA
TTCTGCCAATCAGTACATTTCTATGGTAACGCCTTTGTTTACGATATCCAAATGCGGCAATCCTTCTCTG
TTG
