>Addgene plasmid #60166 | pNB789 | addgene partial sequence | sequence record 98569 | Luc-F 5'-CAGTCAAGTAACAACCGCGA-3'
GGAGGAGTTGTGTTTGTGGACGAAGTACCGAAAGGTCTTACCGGAAAACTCGACGCAAGAAAAATCAGAG
AGATCCTCATAAAGGCCAAGAAGGGCGGAAAGATCGCCGTGGGTGGGGGATCAATGTCTAAAGGTGAAGA
ATTATTCACTGGTGTTGTCCCAATTTTGGTTGAATTAGATGGTGATGTTAATGGTCACAAATTTTCTGTC
TCCGGTGAAGGTGAAGGTGATGCTACTTACGGTAAATTGACCTTAAAATTGATTTGTACTACTGGTAAAT
TGCCAGTTCCATGGCCAACCTTAGTCACTACTTTAGGTTATGGTTTGCAATGTTTTGCTAGATACCCAGA
TCATATGAAACAACATGACTTTTTCAAGTCTGCCATGCCAGAAGGTTATGTTCAAGAAAGAACTATTTTT
TTCAAAGATGACGGTAACTACAAGACCAGAGCTGAAGTCAAGTTTGAAGGTGATACCTTAGTTAATAGAA
TCGAATTAAAAGGTATTGATTTTAAAGAAGATGGTAACATTTTAGGTCACAAATTGGAATACAACTATAA
CTCTCACAATGTTTACATCACTGCTGACAAACAAAAGAATGGTATCAAAGCTAACTTCAAAATTAGACAC
AACATTGAAGATGGTGGTGTTCAATTAGCTGACCATTATCAACAAAATACTCCAATTGGTGATGGTCCAG
TCTTGTTACCAGACAACCATTACTTATCCTATCAATCTGCCTTATCCAAAGATCCAAACGAAAAGAGAGA
CCACATGGTCTTGTTAGAATTTGTTACTGCTGCTGGTATTACCCATGGTATTGATGAATCTCGAGAAGCA
TCCAACTTGAACATTTCGAGAAAGCTTACCATATCAACCC
